>Addgene plasmid #159034 | pMSR:MSMEG_0222:Dendra | addgene full sequence | sequence record 316084 | Addgene NGS Result
TGATAGAGTTTGTCCTCCCTATCAGTGATAGATAGGCTTAAGGAGTAATACGACTCACTATAGGGAGAAG
GAGGCCATTATGAGCGACGACAAGATGCTCGCCCGCATCGCAGCGCTGCTGCGACAGGCCGAGGGCACCG
ACAATCCACACGAGGCGGAGGCCTTCATGGCCGCCGCGCAGCGGCTGGCCACCGCGACGTCCATCGATCT
GGCGCTGGCGCGTGCGCACTCCGACAAACGCACCAAGGCCCAGATGCCGGTGCAGCGCACCATCACCATC
GGTCAGGCAGGCACCAAGGGACTGCGCACCTATGTGCAGCTGTTCGTGTTGATCGCGCAGGCCAACGACG
TGAAATGCGACGTGGCGTCCAACTCGACGTTCGTCTACGCCTACGGCTTCGCCGAGGACATCGACGCCAC
GCATGCGCTGTACACCAGCCTCGTGATGCAGATGGTACGCGCCTCGGAGGCCTACATCGCCTCGGGTGCG
CACCGGCCGACGCCGACGATCACCGCGCGCCTGAACTTCCAGCTCGCGTTCGGCGCACGCGTCGGCCAGC
GGCTGGCAGAGGCACGCGACGAGGCCAGGCAGGAGGCCGACGCCGCCGATCAGCCGGGCACTGCGCTTGC
GTTGCGCGACAAGGACATCGAGCTGAAGAGCTTCTACCGGCAGGCGTCGCAGGCGCGTGGCACGTGGCGG
GCCACGAGTGCGTCCGCGGGCTACTCGTCGGCGGCGCGACGTGCCGGTGACCGCGCCGGCCGGCGTGCAC
GGCTGGGGCCGATGCAGGAACTGTCGGGCGCGCGTGGCGCACTGGAGAAGAAGCTTGGTGCGGCCGCGGG
CAACACGCCTGGCATCAATCTGATCAAGGAGGACATGCGTGTCAAGGTGCATATGGAGGGCAACGTGAAC
GGTCACGCCTTCGTGATCGAGGGGGAGGGTAAGGGTAAGCCTTACGAAGGGACCCAGACCGCCAACCTCA
CCGTCAAGGAGGGCGCCCCTCTCCCATTCTCGTACGATATCCTCACTACCGCGGTGCATTACGGGAACCG
CGTGTTCACCAAGTACCCCGAGGATATCCCTGACTACTTCAAGCAGAGCTTCCCGGAGGGATACTCCTGG
GAGCGGACGATGACCTTCGAAGACAAGGGTATCTGTACGATCCGCAGCGACATCTCGCTGGAAGGGGACT
GTTTCTTCCAGAACGTCCGTTTCAAGGGGACCAACTTTCCGCCGAACGGCCCGGTCATGCAGAAGAAGAC
CCTCAAGTGGGAGCCGAGCACGGAGAAGCTGCACGTTCGGGACGGCCTCCTGGTCGGCAACATCAACATG
GCGCTGCTGCTGGAAGGCGGCGGCCACTACCTATGCGACTTCAAGACCACGTACAAAGCGAAGAAGGTCG
TCCAGCTGCCCGACGCGCACTTCGTGGACCACCGCATCGAAATCCTGGGGAACGATTCGGACTACAACAA
GGTCAAGTTGTACGAGCACGCTGTGGCACGCTATAGCCCGCTCCCGTCGCAGGTCTGGTTCGAAGGCGGC
GGCGGGGAGAACCTGTATTTCCAGGACTACAAGGACGACGACGACAAGTGATTTAAATAACCCCTTGGGG
CCTCTAAACGGGTCTTGAGGGGTTTTTTGTTAACTAGCGTACGATCGAATTCCTGCAGCTCACGGTAACT
GATGCCGTATTTGCAGTACCAGCGTACGGCCCACAGAATGATGTCACGCTGAAAATGCCGGCCTTTGAAT
GGGTTCATGTGCAGCTCCATCAGCAAAAGGGGATGATAAGTTTATCACCACCGACTATTTGCAACAGTGC
CGTTGATCGTGCTATGATCGACTGATGTCATCAGCGGTGGAGTGCAATGTCGTGCAATACGAATGGCGAA
AAGCCGAGCTCATCGGTCAGCTTCTCAACCTTGGGGTTACCCCCGGCGGTGTGCTGCTGGTCCACAGCTC
CTTCCGTAGCGTCCGGCCCCTCGAAGATGGGCCACTTGGACTGATCGAGGCCCTGCGTGCTACGCTGGGT
CCGGGAGGGACGCTCGTCATGCCCTCGTGGTCAGGTCTGGACGACGAGCCGTTCGATCCTGCCACGTCGC
CCGTTACACCGGACCTTGGAGTTGTCTCTGACACATTCTGGCGCCTGCCAAATGTAAAGCGCAGCGCCCA
TCCATTTGCCTTTGCGGCAGCGGGGCCACAGGCAGAGCAGATCATCTCTGATCCATTGCCCCTGCCACCT
TACTCGCCTGCAAGCCCGGTCGCCCGTGTCCATGAACTCGATGGGCAGGTACTTCTCCTCGGCGTGGGAC
ACGATGCCAACACGACGCTGCATCTTGCCGAGTTGATGGCAAAGGTTCCCTATGGGGTGCCGAGACACTG
CACCATTCTTCAGGATGGCAAGTTGGTACGCGTCGATTATCTCGAGAATGACCACTGCTGTGAGCGCTTT
GCCTTGGCGGACAGGTGGCTCAAGGAGAAGAGCCTTCAGAAGGAAGGTCCAGTCGGTCATGCCTTTGCTC
GGTTGATCCGCTCCCGCGACATTGTGGCGACAGCCCTGGGTCAACTGGGCCGAGATCCGTTGATCTTCCT
GCATCCGCCAGAGGCGGGATGCGAAGAATGCGATGCCGCTCGCCAGTCGATTGGCTGAGCTCATGAGCGG
AGAACGAGATGACGTTGGAGGGGCAAGGTCGCGCTGATTGCTGGGGCAACACGGGGGATCCACTAGTTCC
ATGAGCGTCAGACCCCGTAGAAAAGATCAAAGGATCTTCTTGAGATCCTTTTTTTCTGCGCGTAATCTGC
TGCTTGCAAACAAAAAAACCACCGCTACCAGCGGTGGTTTGTTTGCCGGATCAAGAGCTACCAACTCTTT
TTCCGAAGGTAACTGGCTTCAGCAGAGCGCAGATACCAAATACTGTCCTTCTAGTGTAGCCGTAGTTAGG
CCACCACTTCAAGAACTCTGTAGCACCGCCTACATACCTCGCTCTGCTAATCCTGTTACCAGTGGCTGCT
GCCAGTGGCGATAAGTCGTGTCTTACCGGGTTGGACTCAAGACGATAGTTACCGGATAAGGCGCAGCGGT
CGGGCTGAACGGGGGGTTCGTGCACACAGCCCAGCTTGGAGCGAACGACCTACACCGAACTGAGATACCT
ACAGCGTGAGCTATGAGAAAGCGCCACGCTTCCCGAGGGGAGAAAGGCGGACAGGTATCCGGTAAGCGGC
AGGGTCGGAACAGGAGAGCGCACGAGGGAGCTTCCAGGGGGAAACGCCTGGTATCTTTATAGTCCTGTCG
GGTTTCGCCACCTCTGACTTGAGCGTCGATTTTTGTGATGCTCGTCAGGGGGGCGGAGCCTATGGAAAAA
CGCCAGCAACGCGGCCTTTTTACGGTTCCTGGCCTTTTGCTGGCCTTTTGCTCACATGTTCTTTCCTGCG
TTATCCCCTGATTCTGTGGATAACCGTATTACCGCCTTTGAGTGAGCTGATACCGCTCGCCGCAGCCGAA
CGACCGAGCGCAACGCGTGCGGCCGCGGTACCCGGGGATCCTCTAGAGTCGACCACCAAGGGCACCATCT
CTGCTTGGGCCACCCCGTTGGCCGCAGCCAGCTCGCTGAGAGCCGTGAACGACAGGGCGAACGCCAGCCC
GCCGACGGCGAGGGTTCCGACCGCTGCAACTCCCGGTGCAACCTTGTCCCGGTCTATTCTCTTCACTGCA
CCAGCTCCAATCTGGTGTGAATGCCCCTCGTCTGTTCGCGCAGGCGGGGGGCTCTATTCGTTTGTCAGCA
TCGAAAGTAGCCAGATCAGGGATGCGTTGCAACCGCGTATGCCCAGGTCAGAAGAGTCGCACAAGAGTTG
CAGACCCCTGGAAAGAAAAATGGCCAGAGGGCGAAAACACCCTCTGACCAGCGGAGCGGGCGACGGGAAT
CGAACCCGCGTAGCTAGTTTGGAAGAATGGGTGTCTGCCGACCACATATGGGCCGGTCAAGATAGGTTTT
TACCCCCTCTCGGCTGCATCCTCTAAGTGGAAAGAAATTGCAGGTCGTAGAAGCGCGTTGAAGCCTGAGA
GTTGCACAGGAGTTGCAACCCGGTAGCCTTGTTCACGACGAGAGGAGACCTAGTTGGCACGTCGCGGATG
GGGATCGCTGAAGACTCAGCGCAGCGGGAGGATCCAAGCCTCATACGTCAACCCGCAGGACGGTGTGAGG
TACTACGCGCTGCAGACCTACGACAACAAGATGGACGCCGAAGCCTGGCTCGCGGGCGAGAAGCGGCTCA
TCGAGATGGAGACCTGGACCCCTCCACAGGACCGGGCGAAGAAGGCAGCCGCCAGCGCCATCACGCTGGA
GGAGTACACCCGGAAGTGGCTCGTGGAGCGCGACCTCGCAGACGGCACCAGGGATCTGTACAGCGGGCAC
GCGGAGCGCCGCATCTACCCGGTGCTAGGTGAAGTGGCGGTCACAGAGATGACGCCAGCTCTGGTGCGTG
CGTGGTGGGCCGGGATGGGTAGGAAGCACCCGACTGCCCGCCGGCATGCCTACAACGTCCTCCGGGCGGT
GATGAACACAGCGGTCGAGGACAAGCTGATCGCAGAGAACCCGTGCCGGATCGAGCAGAAGGCAGCCGAT
GAGCGCGACGTAGAGGCGCTGACGCCTGAGGAGCTGGACATCGTCGCCGCTGAGATCTTCGAGCACTACC
GGATCGCGGCATACATCCTGGCGTGGACGAGCCTCCGGTTCGGAGAGCTGATCGAGCTTCGCCGCAAGGA
CATCGTGGACGACGGCATGACGATGAAGCTCCGGGTGCGCCGTGGCGCTTCCCGCGTGGGGAACAAGATC
GTCGTTGGCAACGCCAAGACCGTCCGGTCGAAGCGTCCTGTGACGGTTCCGCCTCACGTCGCGGAGATGA
TCCGAGCGCACATGAAGGACCGTACGAAGATGAACAAGGGCCCCGAGGCATTCCTGGTGACCACGACGCA
GGGCAACCGGCTGTCGAAGTCCGCGTTCACCAAGTCGCTGAAGCGTGGCTACGCCAAGATCGGTCGGCCG
GAACTCCGCATCCACGACCTCCGCGCTGTCGGCGCTACGTTCGCCGCTCAGGCAGGTGCGACGACCAAGG
AGCTGATGGCCCGTCTCGGTCACACGACTCCTAGGATGGCGATGAAGTACCAGATGGCGTCTGAGGCCCG
CGACGAGGCTATCGCTGAGGCGATGTCCAAGCTGGCCAAGACCTCCTGAAACGCAAAAAGCCCCCCTCCC
AAGGACACTGAGTCCTAAAGAGGGGGGTTTCTTGTCAGTACGCGAAGAACCACGCCTGGCCGCGAGCGCC
AGCACCGCCGCTCTGTGCGGAGACCTGGGCACCAGCCCCGCCGCCGCCAGGAGCATTGCCGTTCCCGCCA
GAAATCTAGACGGTGACCACAACGCGCCCGCTTTGATCGGGGACGTCGAAATATTGGATCGTCGGCACCG
TCACGGCCGTGGGAGGCGGCACGATCCGCGACGTGATGATCGGCCGCATCCCCACGGTGCTGCGCAGTGA
GCTCTACGCCATCCCGGCGTTGATCTGTGCGTTCGCACGCACAGGCCCGGTGTGAGAAGGGTCTCTGACG
AGCGGGAGAACTCCCTATCAG
Features (pLannotate 1.2.2; 14 found; start..end, strand, type, name):
     15..32      +  promoter       tight TRE promoter (fragment): Tet-responsive promoter PTight, consisting of seven tet operator sequences followed by the minimal CMV promoter
     46..64      +  promoter       T7 promoter: promoter for bacteriophage T7 RNA polymerase
    393..409     +  CDS            HSF1 (fragment): C-terminal activation domain from the human heat shock transcription factor HSF1
    842..1528    +  CDS            Dendra2: Dendra2 is a photoconvertible green fluorescent protein published in 2006, derived from Dendronephthya sp.. It has high acid sensitivity.
   1568..1588    +  CDS            FLAG (fragment): FLAG® epitope tag, followed by an enterokinase cleavage site
   1597..1639    +  terminator     T7 terminator (fragment): transcription terminator for bacteriophage T7 RNA polymerase
   1845..2645    +  CDS            ApmR: aminoglycoside 3-N-acetyltransferase type IV ; aac(3)IV; confers resistance to apramycin (Paget and Davies, 1996)
   2712..2729    -  misc_feature   MCS (fragment): pBluescript multiple cloning site
   2770..3358    +  rep_origin     ori: high-copy-number ColE1/pMB1/pBR322/pUC origin of replication
   3526..3554    +  misc_feature   MCS (fragment): pUC18/19 multiple cloning site
   4114..5226    +  CDS            33: VINT_BPML5 - Also known as int. Protein inferred from homology: Swiss-Prot protein existence level 3. Integrase is necessary for integration of the phage into the host genome by site-specific recombination. From Mycobacterium phage L5 (Mycobacteriophage L5).
   5288..5392    -  CDS            32 (fragment): VG32_BPML5 - Protein predicted: Swiss-Prot protein existence level 4. From Mycobacterium phage L5 (Mycobacteriophage L5).
   5448..5552    +  CDS            Y4104_STRCO (fragment): Protein inferred from homology: Swiss-Prot protein existence level 3. From Streptomyces coelicolor (strain ATCC BAA-471 / A3(2) / M145).
   5610..8       +  promoter       tight TRE promoter (fragment) (across the origin): Tet-responsive promoter PTight, consisting of seven tet operator sequences followed by the minimal CMV promoter
