[The description below was written by a language model from this plasmid's Addgene catalogue record and pLannotate feature annotations shown in this document.]
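Description:
pMSR:MSMEG_0222:Dendra is a 5.6 kb shuttle plasmid built on the pMSR:Dendra backbone. It serves both as an E. coli expression vector and as an integrating mycobacterial expression vector that targets the phage L5 attachment site. In E. coli it replicates from a high-copy ColE1/pUC-type origin. Selection is through the aac(3)IV apramycin resistance gene, a marker that can be used in both E. coli and mycobacteria. The table shows no mycobacterial origin of replication. Instead the plasmid carries the mycobacteriophage L5 integrase gene and adjacent L5 sequence, which catalyse site-specific, single-copy insertion into the mycobacterial chromosome.

The payload is the Mycobacterium smegmatis open reading frame MSMEG_0222, inserted by ligation-independent cloning. It is fused at its C terminus, through a Gly-Ala linker, to the green-to-red photoconvertible fluorescent protein Dendra2, followed by a single FLAG epitope. The insert itself is not annotated in the feature table but would occupy the region between the promoters and Dendra2. The short "HSF1" hit within that region is most likely a spurious match.

Two promoters lie upstream of the insert. The catalogued pmycTetO promoter is a tet-operator-containing mycobacterial promoter, and it probably accounts for the short "tight TRE" fragments, which would reflect tetO sequences rather than a mammalian promoter. A T7 promoter follows it, and a T7 terminator fragment sits downstream of the FLAG tag. This arrangement allows T7 polymerase-driven production of the fusion in suitable E. coli strains, which is the stated purpose. It also allows tetracycline-regulatable expression in mycobacteria. The Dendra2 fusion permits localisation imaging, and the FLAG tag permits detection or pull-down. The plasmid belongs to a systematic mycobacterial gene resource collection.
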