Addgene plasmid #159034: pMSR:MSMEG_0222:Dendra
Purpose: T7 expression of C-term fluorescent fusion in E. coli
Depositing lab: Keith Derbyshire & Joseph Wade. Depositing organization: Wadsworth Center, New York State Department of Health. Publication: A Mycobacterial Systems Resource for the Research Community. Judd JA, Canestrari J, Clark R, Joseph A, Lapierre P, Lasek-Nesselquist E, Mir M, Palumbo M, Smith C, Stone M, Upadhyay A, Wirth SE, Dedrick RM, Meier CG, Russell DA, Dills A, Dove E, Kester J, Wolf ID, Zhu J, Rubin ER, Fortune S, Hatfull GF, Gray TA, Wade JT, Derbyshire KM. mBio. 2021 Mar 2;12(2). pii: mBio.02401-20. doi: 10.1128/mBio.02401-20. PubMed 33653882.
Backbone
  Vector backbone: pMSR:Dendra
  Vector type: Bacterial Expression ; Integrating Mycobacterial Expression Vector attL5
Growth in bacteria
  Bacterial resistance: Apramycin, 25 μg/mL
  Growth temperature: 37°C
  Growth strain: DH5alpha
  Copy number: High Copy
Gene/Insert
  Gene/Insert name: MSMEG_0222
  Species: M. smegmatis
  Promoter: pmycTetO
  Tag / fusion protein: Gly-Ala Linker/Dendra2/1x Flag Tag (C terminal on insert)
  Cloning method: Ligation Independent Cloning
  Sequencing primers: 5′ TGATAGAGTTTGTCCTCCCTATCAG; 3′ TCCATATGCACCTTGACACG
Terms and licenses: Academic/Nonprofit Terms; Industry Terms: Not Available to Industry
Depositor comments: NCBI reference sequence: CP000480.1. 5' cloning site: Ase1, destroyed during cloning. 3' cloning site: HindIII, not destroyed during cloning
How to cite: pMSR:MSMEG_0222:Dendra was a gift from Keith Derbyshire & Joseph Wade (Addgene plasmid # 159034 ; http://n2t.net/addgene:159034 ; RRID:Addgene_159034)
